Addgene plasmid #62424: MXS_bGpA
Purpose: MXS_chaining vector with bGpA
Depositing lab: Pierre Neveu. Depositing organization: European Molecular Biology Laboratory (EMBL), Heidelberg. Publication: MXS-Chaining: A Highly Efficient Cloning Platform for Imaging and Flow Cytometry Approaches in Mammalian Systems. Sladitschek HL, Neveu PA. PLoS One. 2015 Apr 24;10(4):e0124958. doi: 10.1371/journal.pone.0124958. eCollection 2015. PONE-D-15-01385 PubMed 25909630.
Backbone
  Vector backbone: MXS_chaining vector
  Backbone manufacturer: Neveu lab, Addgene plasmid #62394
  Backbone size w/o insert (bp): 1945
  Vector type: Synthetic Biology
Growth in bacteria
  Bacterial resistance: Ampicillin, 100 μg/mL
  Growth temperature: 37°C
  Growth strain: Mach1
  Copy number: High Copy
Gene/Insert
  Gene/Insert name: beta-Globin poly A
  Species: Synthetic
  Insert size (bp): 1204
  Cloning method: Restriction Enzyme; 5′ cloning site MluI (not destroyed); 3′ cloning site SalI (not destroyed)
  Sequencing primers: 5′ TTACCGCCTTTGAGTGAG; 3′ TTGTCTCATGAGCGGATAC
Terms and licenses: Academic/Nonprofit Terms; Industry Terms: Not Available to Industry
How to cite: MXS_bGpA was a gift from Pierre Neveu (Addgene plasmid # 62424 ; http://n2t.net/addgene:62424 ; RRID:Addgene_62424)
