[The description below was written by a language model from this plasmid's Addgene catalogue record and pLannotate feature annotations shown in this document.]
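Description:
MXS_bGpA is a small bacterial cloning plasmid (about 3.1 kb) from the MXS-chaining synthetic biology toolkit, a modular restriction-enzyme-based platform for assembling mammalian expression constructs for imaging and flow cytometry. It is a building-block vector rather than a functional expression plasmid. It carries a single part, a beta-globin polyadenylation module, in the minimal MXS_chaining backbone. The plasmid replicates in E. coli from a high-copy ColE1/pUC-type origin, and selection is with ampicillin through a β-lactamase gene driven by its native bla promoter. No mammalian promoter, selection marker or reporter is annotated.

The insert of roughly 1.2 kb is listed as synthetic and sits between MluI and SalI sites, both preserved after cloning so the module can be excised or combined with other parts. The feature table shows that it is more than a bare poly(A) signal. It comprises a rabbit β-globin intron, then a short stretch matched to β-globin coding sequence, then the rabbit β-globin polyadenylation signal. The coding match was assigned by the annotation software to a primate HBB entry, but it most likely reflects terminal exon sequence retained from the globin gene. This arrangement resembles the 3′ portion of the globin gene. Placed downstream of an open reading frame, it would supply a spliceable intron, which often improves mRNA processing and expression, together with signals for transcript cleavage and polyadenylation.

In practice, the plasmid serves as the source of a transcription terminator module. The module is chained behind promoter and coding-sequence modules from the same toolkit to build complete mammalian expression cassettes, singly or in multi-cassette arrays.
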