Features (pLannotate 1.2.2; 6 found; start..end, strand, type, name):
     56..628     +  intron         β-globin intron: intron from rabbit β-globin gene
    632..754     +  CDS            HBB: HBB_COLGU - Experimental evidence at transcript level: Swiss-Prot protein existence level 2. Involved in oxygen transport from the lung to the various peripheral tissues. From Colobus guereza (Mantled guereza) (Eastern black-and-white colobus monkey).
    825..880     +  polyA_signal   β-globin poly(A) signal: rabbit β-globin polyadenylation signal (Gil and Proudfoot, 1987)
   1235..1339    +  promoter       AmpR promoter: bla
   1340..2200    +  CDS            AmpR: β-lactamase; bla; confers resistance to ampicillin, carbenicillin, and related antibiotics
   2371..2959    +  rep_origin     ori: high-copy-number ColE1/pMB1/pBR322/pUC origin of replication
>Addgene plasmid #62424 | MXS_bGpA | depositor full sequence | sequence record 102485 | Full Sequence
CATGATATCAAACGCGTAACTCGAGTGAATGAATGACTAGACTGAGAACTTCAGGGTGAGTTTGGGGACC
CTTGATTGTTCTTTCTTTTTCGCTATTGTAAAATTCATGTTATATGGAGGGGGCAAAGTTTTCAGGGTGT
TGTTTAGAATGGGAAGATGTCCCTTGTATCACCATGGACCCTCATGATAATTTTGTTTCTTTCACTTTCT
ACTCTGTTGACAACCATTGTCTCCTCTTATTTTCTTTTCATTTTCTGTAACTTTTTCGTTAAACTTTAGC
TTGCATTTGTAACGAATTTTTAAATTCACTTTTGTTTATTTGTCAGATTGTAAGTACTTTCTCTAATCTC
TTTTTTTTCAAGGCAATCAGGGTATATTATATTGTACTTCAGCACAGTTTTAGAGAACAATTGTTATAAT
TAAATGATAAGGTAGAATATTTCTGCATATAAATTCTGGCTGGCGTGGAAATATTCTTATTGGTAGAAAC
AACTACACCCTGGTCATCATCCTGCCTTTCTCTTTATGGTTACAATGATATACACTGTTTGAGATGAGGA
TAAAATACTCTGAGTCCAAACCGGGCCCCTCTGCTAACCATGTTCATGCCTTCTTCTCTTTCCTACAGCT
CCTGGGCAACGTGCTGGTTGTTGTGCTGTCTCATCATTTTGGCAAAGAATTCACTCCTCAGGTGCAGGCT
GCCTATCAGAAGGTGGTGGCTGGTGTGGCCAATGCCCTGGCTCACAAATACCACTGAGATCTTTTTCCCT
CTGCCAAAAATTATGGGGACATCATGAAGCCCCTTGAGCATCTGACTTCTGGCTAATAAAGGAAATTTAT
TTTCATTGCAATAGTGTGTTGGAATTTTTTGTGTCTCTCACTCGGAAGGACATATGGGAGGGCAAATCAT
TTAAAACATCAGAATGAGTATTTGGTTTAGAGTTTGGCAACATATGCCCATATGCTGGCTGCCATGAACA
AAGGTTGGCTATAAAGAGGTCATCAGTATATGAAACAGCCCCCTGCTGTCCATTCCTTATTCCATAGAAA
AGCCTTGACTTGAGGTTAGATTTTTTTTATATTTTGTTTTGTGTTATTTTTTTCTTTAACATCCCTAAAA
TTTTCCTTACATGTTTTACTAGCCAGATTTTTCCTCCTCTCCTGACTACTCCCAGTCATAGCTGTCCCTC
TTCTCTTATGAACTCGACTGCGTCGACCAATTCGGGGAAATGTGCGCGGAACCCCTATTTGTTTATTTTT
CTAAATACATTCAAATATGTATCCGCTCATGAGACAATAACCCTGATAAATGCTTCAATAATATTGAAAA
AGGAAGAGTATGAGTATTCAACATTTCCGTGTCGCCCTTATTCCCTTTTTTGCGGCATTTTGCCTTCCTG
TTTTTGCTCACCCAGAAACGCTGGTGAAAGTAAAAGATGCTGAAGATCAGTTGGGTGCACGAGTGGGTTA
CATCGAACTGGATCTCAACAGCGGTAAGATCCTTGAGAGTTTTCGCCCCGAAGAACGTTTTCCAATGATG
AGCACTTTTAAAGTTCTGCTATGTGGCGCGGTATTATCCCGTATTGACGCCGGGCAAGAGCAACTCGGTC
GCCGCATACACTATTCTCAGAATGACTTGGTTGAGTACTCACCAGTCACAGAAAAGCATCTTACGGATGG
CATGACAGTAAGAGAATTATGCAGTGCTGCCATAACCATGAGTGATAACACTGCGGCCAACTTACTTCTG
ACAACGATCGGAGGACCGAAGGAGCTAACCGCTTTTTTGCACAACATGGGGGATCATGTAACTCGCCTTG
ATCGTTGGGAACCGGAGCTGAATGAAGCCATACCAAACGACGAGCGTGACACCACGATGCCTGTAGCAAT
GGCAACAACGTTGCGCAAACTATTAACTGGCGAACTACTTACTCTAGCTTCCCGGCAACAATTAATAGAC
TGGATGGAGGCGGATAAAGTTGCAGGACCACTTCTGCGCTCGGCCCTTCCGGCTGGCTGGTTTATTGCTG
ATAAATCTGGAGCCGGTGAGCGTGGGTCTCGCGGTATCATTGCAGCACTGGGGCCAGATGGTAAGCCCTC
CCGTATCGTAGTTATCTACACGACGGGGAGTCAGGCAACTATGGATGAACGAAATAGACAGATCGCTGAG
ATAGGTGCCTCACTGATTAAGCATTGGTAACTGTCAGACCAAGTTTACTCATATATACTTTAGATTGATT
TAAAACTTCATTTTTAATTTAAAAGGATCTAGGTGAAGATCCTTTTTGATAATCTCATGACCAAAATCCC
TTAACGTGAGTTTTCGTTCCACTGAGCGTCAGACCCCGTAGAAAAGATCAAAGGATCTTCTTGAGATCCT
TTTTTTCTGCGCGTAATCTGCTGCTTGCAAACAAAAAAACCACCGCTACCAGCGGTGGTTTGTTTGCCGG
ATCAAGAGCTACCAACTCTTTTTCCGAAGGTAACTGGCTTCAGCAGAGCGCAGATACCAAATACTGTTCT
TCTAGTGTAGCCGTAGTTAGGCCACCACTTCAAGAACTCTGTAGCACCGCCTACATACCTCGCTCTGCTA
ATCCTGTTACCAGTGGCTGCTGCCAGTGGCGATAAGTCGTGTCTTACCGGGTTGGACTCAAGACGATAGT
TACCGGATAAGGCGCAGCGGTCGGGCTGAACGGGGGGTTCGTGCACACAGCCCAGCTTGGAGCGAACGAC
CTACACCGAACTGAGATACCTACAGCGTGAGCTATGAGAAAGCGCCACGCTTCCCGAAGGGAGAAAGGCG
GACAGGTATCCGGTAAGCGGCAGGGTCGGAACAGGAGAGCGCACGAGGGAGCTTCCAGGGGGAAACGCCT
GGTATCTTTATAGTCCTGTCGGGTTTCGCCACCTCTGACTTGAGCGTCGATTTTTGTGATGCTCGTCAGG
GGGGCGGAGCCTATGGAAAAACGCCAGCAACGCGGCCTTTTTACGGTTCCTGGCCTTTTGCTGGCCTTTT
GCTCACATGTTCTTTCCTGCGTTATCCCCTGATTCTGTGGATAACCGTATTACCGCCTTTGAGTGAGCTG
ATACCGCTCGCCGCAGCCGAACGACCGAGCGCAGCGAGTCAGTGAGC
