>Addgene plasmid #62424 | MXS_bGpA | addgene partial sequence | sequence record 104703 | pBR322ori-F 5'-GGGAAACGCCTGGTATCTTT-3'
GTGATGCTCGTCAGGGGGGCGGAGCCTATGGAAAAACGCCAGCAACGCGGCCTTTTTACGGTTCCTGGCC
TTTTGCTGGCCTTTTGCTCACATGTTCTTTCCTGCGTTATCCCCTGATTCTGTGGATAACCGTATTACCG
CCTTTGAGTGAGCTGATACCGCTCGCCGCAGCCGAACGACCGAGCGCAGCGAGTCAGTGAGCCATGATAT
CAAACGCGTAACTCGAGTGAATGAATGACTAGACTGAGAACTTCAGGGTGAGTTTGGGGACCCTTGATTG
TTCTTTCTTTTTCGCTATTGTAAAATTCATGTTATATGGAGGGGGCAAAGTTTTCAGGGTGTTGTTTAGA
ATGGGAAGATGTCCCTTGTATCACCATGGACCCTCATGATAATTTTGTTTCTTTCACTTTCTACTCTGTT
GACAACCATTGTCTCCTCTTATTTTCTTTTCATTTTCTGTAACTTTTTCGTTAAACTTTAGCTTGCATTT
GTAACGAATTTTTAAATTCACTTTTGTTTATTTGTCAGATTGTAAGTACTTTCTCTAATCTCTTTTTTTT
CAAGGCAATCAGGGTATATTATATTGTACTTCAGCACAGTTTTAGAGAACAATTGTTATAATTAAATGAT
AAGGTAGAATATTTCTGCATATAAATTCTGGCTGGCGTGGAAATATTCTTATTGGTAGAAACAACTACAC
CCTGGTCATCATCCTGCCTTTCTCTTTATGGTTACAATGATATACACTG
