>Addgene plasmid #62424 | MXS_bGpA | addgene partial sequence | sequence record 106867 | pCAX-F 5'-CAGCTCCTGGGCAACGTGC-3'
TCCTCAGGTGCAGGCTGCCTATCAGAAGGTGGTGGCTGGTGTGGCCAATGCCCTGGCTCACAAATACCAC
TGAGATCTTTTTCCCTCTGCCAAAAATTATGGGGACATCATGAAGCCCCTTGAGCATCTGACTTCTGGCT
AATAAAGGAAATTTATTTTCATTGCAATAGTGTGTTGGAATTTTTTGTGTCTCTCACTCGGAAGGACATA
TGGGAGGGCAAATCATTTAAAACATCAGAATGAGTATTTGGTTTAGAGTTTGGCAACATATGCCCATATG
CTGGCTGCCATGAACAAAGGTTGGCTATAAAGAGGTCATCAGTATATGAAACAGCCCCCTGCTGTCCATT
CCTTATTCCATAGAAAAGCCTTGACTTGAGGTTAGATTTTTTTTATATTTTGTTTTGTGTTATTTTTTTC
TTTAACATCCCTAAAATTTTCCTTACATGTTTTACTAGCCAGATTTTTCCTCCTCTCCTGACTACTCCCA
GTCATAGCTGTCCCTCTTCTCTTATGAACTCGACTGCGTCGACCAATTCGGGGAAATGTGCGCGGAACCC
CTATTTGTTTATTTTTCTAAATACATTCAAATATGTATCCGCTCATGAGACAATAACCCTGATAAATGCT
TCAATAATATTGAAAAAGGAAGAGTATGAGTATTCAACATTTCCGTGTCGCCCTTATTCCCTTTTTTGCG
GCATTTTGCCTTCCTGTTTTTGCTCACCCAG
